Addgene plasmid #228112: pLV EF1alpha INTS4 K26/27Q IRES Cherry
Purpose: Lentiviral expression of human INTS4 K26/27Q
Depositing lab: Tom Misteli. Depositing organization: National Cancer Institute (NCI). Publication: Identification of molecular determinants of gene-specific bursting patterns by high-throughput imaging screens. Sood V, Holewinski R, Andresson T, Larson DR, Misteli T. Mol Cell. 2025 Mar 6;85(5):913-928.e8. doi: 10.1016/j.molcel.2025.01.022. Epub 2025 Feb 19. PubMed 39978338.
Backbone
  Vector backbone: pLV EF1alpha MCS IRES Cherry
  Backbone size w/o insert (bp): 8911
  Total vector size (bp): 11802
  Vector type: Mammalian Expression, Lentiviral
Growth in bacteria
  Bacterial resistance: Ampicillin, 100 μg/mL
  Growth temperature: 37°C
  Growth strain: NEB Stable
  Copy number: Unknown
Gene/Insert
  Gene/Insert name: INTS4
  Species: H. sapiens (human)
  Insert size (bp): 2886
  Mutation: Mutated Lysine 26 and 27 to Glutamine
  Entrez Gene: INTS4 (a.k.a. INT4, MST093)
  Promoter: EF 1alpha
  Cloning method: Restriction Enzyme; 5′ cloning site XbaI (not destroyed); 3′ cloning site NotI (not destroyed)
  Sequencing primers: 5′ ATGGCGGCGCACCTTAAGAAGCGGGTTTATGAGGAATTCACG
Terms and licenses: Academic/Nonprofit Terms; Industry Terms: Not Available to Industry
Depositor comments: Please visit https://pubmed.ncbi.nlm.nih.gov/38903099/ for bioRxiv preprint.
How to cite: pLV EF1alpha INTS4 K26/27Q IRES Cherry was a gift from Tom Misteli (Addgene plasmid # 228112 ; http://n2t.net/addgene:228112 ; RRID:Addgene_228112)
