[The description below was written by a language model from this plasmid's Addgene catalogue record and pLannotate feature annotations shown in this document.]
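Description:
pLV EF1alpha INTS4 K26/27Q IRES Cherry is an 11.8 kb HIV-1-based lentiviral transfer plasmid for expressing a mutant form of human INTS4 in mammalian cells. It is built on the pLV EF1alpha MCS IRES Cherry backbone and is maintained in E. coli through a high-copy ColE1/pUC-type origin and an ampicillin resistance gene (β-lactamase) driven by its own promoter. Remnants of the lac promoter/operator region and an SV40 polyadenylation signal sit in the bacterial backbone. The viral portion is flanked by two elements annotated as truncated HIV-1 LTRs, each preceded by a nef-derived fragment. It carries the Ψ packaging signal with a partial gag sequence, the Rev response element for Rev-dependent nuclear export of the genomic RNA, and the cPPT/CTS, which aids nuclear import of the reverse-transcribed genome. Packaging functions are not encoded and must be supplied in trans.

The payload is a bicistronic cassette driven by the human EF-1α promoter, annotated as the core promoter plus portions of intron A. The INTS4 coding sequence (about 2.9 kb), inserted between XbaI and NotI sites, encodes a subunit of the Integrator complex, which associates with RNA polymerase II and participates in snRNA transcription and 3′ processing. Lysines 26 and 27 are changed to glutamine, a substitution commonly used to mimic acetylated lysine, although the record does not state the rationale. An EMCV IRES downstream allows translation of mCherry from the same transcript, so red fluorescence marks transduced cells expressing the mutant, and a WPRE enhances transcript expression. The associated publication concerns imaging screens for determinants of gene-specific transcriptional bursting, suggesting use in that context.
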