Features (pLannotate 1.2.2; 24 found; start..end, strand, type, name):
    377..634     +  LTR            5' LTR (truncated): truncated 5' long terminal repeat (LTR) from HIV-1
    681..806     +  misc_feature   HIV-1 Ψ: packaging signal of human immunodeficiency virus type 1
    790..1128    +  CDS            HIV-1 gag (fragment): gag protein from human immunodeficiency virus 1; gag
   1303..1536    +  misc_feature   RRE: The Rev response element (RRE) of HIV-1 allows for Rev-dependent mRNA export from the nucleus to the cytoplasm.
   1913..2013    +  CDS            Rev (fragment): human immunodeficiency virus 1 (HIV-1) Rev protein; rev; enhances nuclear export of unspliced and incompletely spliced viral mRNAs
   2028..2143    +  misc_feature   cPPT/CTS: central polypurine tract and central termination sequence of HIV-1 (lacking the first T)
   2356..2567    +  promoter       EF-1α core promoter: core promoter for human elongation factor EF-1α
   2568..2681    +  intron         EF-1α intron A (fragment): intron upstream of the start codon of human EF-1α
   3307..3510    +  intron         EF-1α intron A: truncated intron upstream of the start codon of human EF-1α
   3565..6453    +  CDS            INTS4: INT4_HUMAN - Experimental evidence at protein level: Swiss-Prot protein existence level 1. Component of the Integrator (INT) complex, a complex involved in the small nuclear RNAs (snRNA) U1 and U2 transcription and in their 3'-box-dependent processing. The Integrator complex is associated with the C-terminal domain (CTD) of RNA polymerase II largest subunit (POLR2A) and is recruited to the U1 and U2 snRNAs genes (Probable). Mediates recruitment of cytoplasmic dynein to the nuclear envelope, probably as component of the INT complex (PubMed:23904267). From Homo sapiens (Human).
   6473..7045    +  misc_feature   IRES: internal ribosome entry site (IRES) of the encephalomyocarditis virus (EMCV)
   7047..7754    +  CDS            mCherry: mCherry is a basic (constitutively fluorescent) red fluorescent protein published in 2004, derived from Discosoma sp.. It is reported to be a very rapidly-maturing monomer with low acid sensitivity.
   7771..8359    +  misc_feature   WPRE: woodchuck hepatitis virus posttranscriptional regulatory element
   8376..8894    +  CDS            nef (fragment): NEF_HV1BR - Experimental evidence at protein level: Swiss-Prot protein existence level 1. Extracellular Nef protein targets CD4(+) T-lymphocytes for apoptosis by interacting with CXCR4 surface receptors (PubMed:14990729). From Human immunodeficiency virus type 1 group M subtype B (isolate BRU/LAI) (HIV-1).
   8942..9199    +  LTR            5' LTR (truncated): truncated 5' long terminal repeat (LTR) from HIV-1
   9349..9371    -  protein_bind   lac operator (fragment): The lac repressor binds to the lac operator to inhibit transcription in E. coli. This inhibition can be relieved by adding lactose or isopropyl-β-D-thiogalactopyranoside (IPTG). lac repressor encoded by lacI
   9375..9405    -  promoter       lac promoter: promoter for the E. coli lac operon
   9420..9441    -  protein_bind   CAP binding site: CAP binding activates transcription in the presence of cAMP. E. coli catabolite activator protein
   9454..9546    -  CDS            lacI (fragment): lac repressor; lacI; The lac repressor binds to the lac operator to inhibit transcription in E. coli. This inhibition can be relieved by adding lactose or isopropyl-β-D-thiogalactopyranoside (IPTG).
   9729..10317   -  rep_origin     ori: high-copy-number ColE1/pMB1/pBR322/pUC origin of replication
  10488..11348   -  CDS            AmpR: β-lactamase; bla; confers resistance to ampicillin, carbenicillin, and related antibiotics
  11349..11453   -  promoter       AmpR promoter: bla
  11501..11635   +  polyA_signal   SV40 poly(A) signal: SV40 polyadenylation signal
  11802..329     +  CDS            nef (fragment) (across the origin): NEF_HV1BR - Experimental evidence at protein level: Swiss-Prot protein existence level 1. Extracellular Nef protein targets CD4(+) T-lymphocytes for apoptosis by interacting with CXCR4 surface receptors (PubMed:14990729). From Human immunodeficiency virus type 1 group M subtype B (isolate BRU/LAI) (HIV-1).
>Addgene plasmid #228112 | pLV EF1alpha INTS4 K26/27Q IRES Cherry | addgene full sequence | sequence record 459835 | Addgene NGS Result
TGGAAGGGCTAATTCACTCCCAAAGAAGACAAGATATCCTTGATCTGTGGATCTACCACACACAAGGCTA
CTTCCCTGATTAGCAGAACTACACACCAGGGCCAGGGGTCAGATATCCACTGACCTTTGGATGGTGCTAC
AAGCTAGTACCAGTTGAGCCAGATAAGGTAGAAGAGGCCAATAAAGGAGAGAACACCAGCTTGTTACACC
CTGTGAGCCTGCATGGGATGGATGACCCGGAGAGAGAAGTGTTAGAGTGGAGGTTTGACAGCCGCCTAGC
ATTTCATCACGTGGCCCGAGAGCTGCATCCGGAGTACTTCAAGAACTGCTGATATCGAGCTTGCTACAAG
GGACTTTCCGCTGGGGACTTTCCAGGGAGGCGTGGCCTGGGCGGGACTGGGGAGTGGCGAGCCCTCAGAT
CCTGCATATAAGCAGCTGCTTTTTGCCTGTACTGGGTCTCTCTGGTTAGACCAGATCTGAGCCTGGGAGC
TCTCTGGCTAACTAGGGAACCCACTGCTTAAGCCTCAATAAAGCTTGCCTTGAGTGCTTCAAGTAGTGTG
TGCCCGTCTGTTGTGTGACTCTGGTAACTAGAGATCCCTCAGACCCTTTTAGTCAGTGTGGAAAATCTCT
AGCAGTGGCGCCCGAACAGGGACTTGAAAGCGAAAGGGAAACCAGAGGAGCTCTCTCGACGCAGGACTCG
GCTTGCTGAAGCGCGCACGGCAAGAGGCGAGGGGCGGCGACTGGTGAGTACGCCAAAAATTTTGACTAGC
GGAGGCTAGAAGGAGAGAGATGGGTGCGAGAGCGTCAGTATTAAGCGGGGGAGAATTAGATCGCGATGGG
AAAAAATTCGGTTAAGGCCAGGGGGAAAGAAAAAATATAAATTAAAACATATAGTATGGGCAAGCAGGGA
GCTAGAACGATTCGCAGTTAATCCTGGCCTGTTAGAAACATCAGAAGGCTGTAGACAAATACTGGGACAG
CTACAACCATCCCTTCAGACAGGATCAGAAGAACTTAGATCATTATATAATACAGTAGCAACCCTCTATT
GTGTGCATCAAAGGATAGAGATAAAAGACACCAAGGAAGCTTTAGACAAGATAGAGGAAGAGCAAAACAA
AAGTAAGACCACCGCACAGCAAGCGGCCGGCCGCTGATCTTCAGACCTGGAGGAGGAGATATGAGGGACA
ATTGGAGAAGTGAATTATATAAATATAAAGTAGTAAAAATTGAACCATTAGGAGTAGCACCCACCAAGGC
AAAGAGAAGAGTGGTGCAGAGAGAAAAAAGAGCAGTGGGAATAGGAGCTTTGTTCCTTGGGTTCTTGGGA
GCAGCAGGAAGCACTATGGGCGCAGCGTCAATGACGCTGACGGTACAGGCCAGACAATTATTGTCTGGTA
TAGTGCAGCAGCAGAACAATTTGCTGAGGGCTATTGAGGCGCAACAGCATCTGTTGCAACTCACAGTCTG
GGGCATCAAGCAGCTCCAGGCAAGAATCCTGGCTGTGGAAAGATACCTAAAGGATCAACAGCTCCTGGGG
ATTTGGGGTTGCTCTGGAAAACTCATTTGCACCACTGCTGTGCCTTGGAATGCTAGTTGGAGTAATAAAT
CTCTGGAACAGATTTGGAATCACACGACCTGGATGGAGTGGGACAGAGAAATTAACAATTACACAAGCTT
AATACACTCCTTAATTGAAGAATCGCAAAACCAGCAAGAAAAGAATGAACAAGAATTATTGGAATTAGAT
AAATGGGCAAGTTTGTGGAATTGGTTTAACATAACAAATTGGCTGTGGTATATAAAATTATTCATAATGA
TAGTAGGAGGCTTGGTAGGTTTAAGAATAGTTTTTGCTGTACTTTCTATAGTGAATAGAGTTAGGCAGGG
ATATTCACCATTATCGTTTCAGACCCACCTCCCAACCCCGAGGGGACCCGACAGGCCCGAAGGAATAGAA
GAAGAAGGTGGAGAGAGAGACAGAGACAGATCCATTCGATTAGTGAACGGATCTCGACGGTATCGCCTTT
AAAAGAAAAGGGGGGATTGGGGGGTACAGTGCAGGGGAAAGAATAGTAGACATAATAGCAACAGACATAC
AAACTAAAGAATTACAAAAACAAATTACAAAAATTCAAAATTTTCGGGTTTATTACAGGGACAGCAGAGA
TCCAGTTTATCGATGAGTAATTCATACAAAAGGACTCGCCCCTGCCTTGGGGAATCCCAGGGACCGTCGT
TAAACTCCCACTAACGTAGAACCCAGAGATCGCTGCGTTCCCGCCCCCTCACCCGCCCGCTCTCGTCATC
ACTGAGGTGGAGAAGAGCATGCGTGAGGCTCCGGTGCCCGTCAGTGGGCAGAGCGCACATCGCCCACAGT
CCCCGAGAAGTTGGGGGGAGGGGTCGGCAATTGAACCGGTGCCTAGAGAAGGTGGCGCGGGGTAAACTGG
GAAAGTGATGTCGTGTACTGGCTCCGCCTTTTTCCCGAGGGTGGGGGAGAACCGTATATAAGTGCAGTAG
TCGCCGTGAACGTTCTTTTTCGCAACGGGTTTGCCGCCAGAACACAGGTAAGTGCCGTGTGTGGTTCCCG
CGGGCCTGGCCTCTTTACGGGTTATGGCCCTTGCGTGCCTTGAATTACTTCCACGCCCCTGGCTGCAGTA
CGTGATTCTTGATCCCGAGCTTCGGGTTGGAAGTGGGTGGGAGAGTTCGAGGCCTTGCGCTTAAGGAGCC
CCTTCGCCTCGTGCTTGAGTTGAGGCCTGGCTTGGGCGCTGGGGCCGCCGCGTGCGAATCTGGTGGCACC
TTCGCGCCTGTCTCGCTGCTTTCGATAAGTCTCTAGCCATTTAAAATTTTTGATGACCTGCTGCGACGCT
TTTTTTCTGGCAAGATAGTCTTGTAAATGCGGGCCAAGATCTGCACACTGGTATTTCGGTTTTTGGGGCC
GCGGGCGGCGACGGGGCCCGTGCGTCCCAGCGCACATGTTCGGCGAGGCGGGGCCTGCGAGCGCGGCCAC
CGAGAATCGGACGGGGGTAGTCTCAAGCTGGCCGGCCTGCTCTGGTGCCTGGCCTCGCGCCGCCGTGTAT
CGCCCCGCCCTGGGCGGCAAGGCTGGCCCGGTCGGCACCAGTTGCGTGAGCGGAAAGATGGCCGCTTCCC
GGCCCTGCTGCAGGGAGCTCAAAATGGAGGACGCGGCGCTCGGGAGAGCGGGCGGGTGAGTCACCCACAC
AAAGGAAAAGGGCCTTTCCGTCCTCAGCCGTCGCTTCATGTGACTCCACGGAGTACCGGGCGCCGTCCAG
GCACCTCGATTAGTTCTCGAGCTTTTGGAGTACGTCGTCTTTAGGTTGGGGGGAGGGGTTTTATGCGATG
GAGTTTCCCCACACTGAGTGGGTGGAGACTGAAGTTAGGCCAGCTTGGCACTTGATGTAATTCTCCTTGG
AATTTGCCCTTTTTGAGTTTGGATCTTGGTTCATTCTCAAGCCTCAGACAGTGGTTCAAAGTTTTTTTCT
TCCATTTCAGGTGTCGTGAGGATCTATTTCCGGTGAATTCCTCGAGACTAGTTCTAGAGCCACCATGGCG
GCGCACCTTAAGAAGCGGGTTTATGAGGAATTCACGAAAGTGGTTCAGCCACAGGAGGAAATTGCTACTC
AGCAGCTCCGACTAACAAAACCAAGTAAATCTGCAGCACTCCACATAGATCTGTGTAAAGCTACCTCCCC
AGCAGATGCTTTGCAATACTTGCTCCAGTTTGCCAGGAAGCCTGTCGAGGCGGAAAGCGTAGAGGGAGTA
GTCAGGATTCTCTTGGAACATTATTACAAGGAGAATGATCCATCTGTGAGACTGAAAATTGCATCATTGT
TGGGTTTATTATCAAAGACAGCAGGATTTTCACCAGACTGCATTATGGATGATGCCATCAACATCCTGCA
GAATGAAAAGTCTCATCAAGTCCTAGCTCAACTGCTGGATACTTTGCTTGCAATTGGCACTAAGCTACCA
GAGAATCAAGCTATCCAAATGCGATTAGTTGATGTGGCCTGCAAGCATCTGACAGATACGTCTCATGGTG
TAAGAAATAAGTGCCTGCAGTTACTTGGCAATCTTGGCTCTTTGGAGAAAAGTGTCACAAAAGATGCAGA
AGGCCTAGCTGCCAGAGATGTCCAGAAGATTATAGGGGATTACTTCAGTGACCAAGACCCACGTGTCAGA
ACAGCAGCTATAAAAGCCATGTTGCAGCTCCATGAAAGAGGACTGAAATTACACCAAACAATTTATAATC
AGGCCTGTAAATTACTCTCTGATGACTATGAACAAGTGCGCAGTGCTGCAGTCCAGCTTATCTGGGTCGT
CAGTCAGCTCTATCCTGAAAGCATTGTCCCAATTCCTTCTTCTAATGAAGAAATACGCTTAGTTGATGAT
GCGTTTGGCAAAATTTGTCACATGGTCAGTGATGGCTCTTGGGTGGTTCGTGTTCAGGCAGCAAAACTGT
TGGGCTCTATGGAGCAAGTCAGTTCTCATTTCTTGGAGCAGACCCTTGACAAGAAGCTGATGTCAGATCT
GAGGAGGAAACGTACTGCACATGAGCGTGCCAAGGAACTTTACAGTTCGGGGGAGTTTTCCAGTGGCAGA
AAGTGGGGAGATGATGCTCCCAAGGAAGAAGTAGATACCGGGGCTGTGAACTTGATTGAGTCAGGAGCTT
GTGGAGCTTTTGTTCATGGGTTGGAAGATGAGATGTATGAGGTTCGTATTGCTGCTGTGGAGGCCCTCTG
CATGTTGGCCCAGTCTTCACCCTCTTTTGCTGAGAAGTGCCTTGATTTCCTAGTTGACATGTTCAACGAT
GAAATTGAGGAAGTACGTCTGCAGTCTATACATACCATGAGAAAAATCTCTAACAACATCACCCTCCGAG
AAGATCAGCTTGACACTGTCCTGGCTGTGCTAGAGGATTCATCCAGAGATATTCGAGAGGCTCTTCATGA
ACTCTTATGCTGTACTAATGTTTCAACCAAAGAAGGGATTCATCTTGCATTGGTGGAGCTGCTGAAAAAT
TTAACCAAGTACCCTACTGATAGGGACTCCATATGGAAGTGCTTGAAGTTTCTGGGAAGTCGGCATCCAA
CCCTGGTGCTTCCCTTGGTGCCAGAGCTTCTGAGCACCCACCCATTTTTTGACACAGCTGAACCAGACAT
GGATGATCCAGCTTATATTGCAGTTTTGGTACTTATTTTCAATGCTGCTAAAACCTGTCCAACAATGCCA
GCATTGTTCTCAGATCACACCTTCAGGCACTATGCCTACCTCCGAGACAGTCTTTCTCATCTTGTTCCTG
CCTTGAGGTTACCAGGTAGAAAACTGGTGTCATCAGCTGTTTCTCCCAGCATCATACCTCAAGAGGATCC
TTCCCAGCAGTTCCTGCAGCAGAGCCTTGAAAGAGTGTATAGTCTTCAGCACTTGGACCCTCAGGGAGCC
CAGGAGCTGCTGGAATTCACCATCAGGGATCTGCAAAGACTTGGAGAACTTCAATCTGAATTGGCAGGAG
TAGCTGATTTCTCTGCCACCTATCTTCGCTGTCAACTACTTCTCATCAAGGCCTTGCAGGAAAAGTTGTG
GAATGTAGCTGCCCCTTTGTATTTGAAGCAGAGTGATTTGGCCTCAGCAGCAGCGAAACAGATTATGGAA
GAGACCTACAAAATGGAATTCATGTACAGTGGTGTGGAGAATAAGCAGGTGGTGATTATACATCACATGA
GGCTGCAGGCCAAAGCTTTGCAACTTATAGTAACAGCACGAACTACACGAGGACTTGACCCCTTATTTGG
GATGTGTGAAAAATTTTTACAGGAAGTAGACTTTTTTCAGAGGTATTTCATCGCTGATTTGCCCCACTTG
CAGGACAGCTTTGTGGACAAACTCCTTGACCTTATGCCCCGACTCATGACATCCAAACCTGCAGAAGTGG
TCAAAATTCTACAGACCATGCTGCGACAGAGTGCCTTTCTGCATCTCCCGCTTCCAGAGCAGATCCACAA
AGCCTCAGCCACCATCATCGAGCCAGCGGGCGAGTCAGACAACCCTTTGCGGTTTACCTCTGGGTTGGTG
GTTGCCCTGGATGTTGATGCAACCCTGGAGCATGTGCAGGATCCTCAGAACACTGTTAAGGTCCAGGTCT
TATATCCAGATGGCCAGGCTCAGATGATTCACCCCAAGCCTGCAGACTTCCGGAATCCTGGCCCAGGGCG
GCACCGGCTCATCACTCAGGTTTATCTCTCCCACACCGCTTGGACAGAGGCATGCCAGGTGGAAGTGAGG
CTGCTGCTGGCCTACAACTCCAGTGCTCGCATTCCAAAATGCCCCTGGATGGAGGGTGGTGAGATGTCAC
CACAGGTGGAAACCAGCATCGAGGGCACCATTCCCTTCAGCAAGCCTGTAAAAGTTTATATAATGCCCAA
ACCTGCACGGCGCTAAGCGGCCGCGGATCCCGCCCCTCTCCCTCCCCCCCCCCTAACGTTACTGGCCGAA
GCCGCTTGGAATAAGGCCGGTGTGCGTTTGTCTATATGTTATTTTCCACCATATTGCCGTCTTTTGGCAA
TGTGAGGGCCCGGAAACCTGGCCCTGTCTTCTTGACGAGCATTCCTAGGGGTCTTTCCCCTCTCGCCAAA
GGAATGCAAGGTCTGTTGAATGTCGTGAAGGAAGCAGTTCCTCTGGAAGCTTCTTGAAGACAAACAACGT
CTGTAGCGACCCTTTGCAGGCAGCGGAACCCCCCACCTGGCGACAGGTGCCTCTGCGGCCAAAAGCCACG
TGTATAAGATACACCTGCAAAGGCGGCACAACCCCAGTGCCACGTTGTGAGTTGGATAGTTGTGGAAAGA
GTCAAATGGCTCACCTCAAGCGTATTCAACAAGGGGCTGAAGGATGCCCAGAAGGTACCCCATTGTATGG
GATCTGATCTGGGGCCTCGGTGCACATGCTTTACATGTGTTTAGTCGAGGTTAAAAAACGTCTAGGCCCC
CCGAACCACGGGGACGTGGTTTTCCTTTGAAAAACACGATGATAATATGGTGAGCAAGGGCGAGGAGGAT
AACATGGCCATCATCAAGGAGTTCATGCGCTTCAAGGTGCACATGGAGGGCTCCGTGAACGGCCACGAGT
TCGAGATCGAGGGCGAGGGCGAGGGCCGCCCCTACGAGGGCACCCAGACCGCCAAGCTGAAGGTGACCAA
GGGTGGCCCCCTGCCCTTCGCCTGGGACATCCTGTCCCCTCAGTTCATGTACGGCTCCAAGGCCTACGTG
AAGCACCCCGCCGACATCCCCGACTACTTGAAGCTGTCCTTCCCCGAGGGCTTCAAGTGGGAGCGCGTGA
TGAACTTCGAGGACGGCGGCGTGGTGACCGTGACCCAGGACTCCTCCCTGCAGGACGGCGAGTTCATCTA
CAAGGTGAAGCTGCGCGGCACCAACTTCCCCTCCGACGGCCCCGTAATGCAGAAGAAGACCATGGGCTGG
GAGGCCTCCTCCGAGCGGATGTACCCCGAGGACGGCGCCCTGAAGGGCGAGATCAAGCAGAGGCTGAAGC
TGAAGGACGGCGGCCACTACGACGCTGAGGTCAAGACCACCTACAAGGCCAAGAAGCCCGTGCAGCTGCC
CGGCGCCTACAACGTCAACATCAAGTTGGACATCACCTCCCACAACGAGGACTACACCATCGTGGAACAG
TACGAACGCGCCGAGGGCCGCCACTCCACCGGCGGCATGGACGAGCTGTACAAGTGAACGCGTCTGGAAC
AATCAACCTCTGGATTACAAAATTTGTGAAAGATTGACTGGTATTCTTAACTATGTTGCTCCTTTTACGC
TATGTGGATACGCTGCTTTAATGCCTTTGTATCATGCTATTGCTTCCCGTATGGCTTTCATTTTCTCCTC
CTTGTATAAATCCTGGTTGCTGTCTCTTTATGAGGAGTTGTGGCCCGTTGTCAGGCAACGTGGCGTGGTG
TGCACTGTGTTTGCTGACGCAACCCCCACTGGTTGGGGCATTGCCACCACCTGTCAGCTCCTTTCCGGGA
CTTTCGCTTTCCCCCTCCCTATTGCCACGGCGGAACTCATCGCCGCCTGCCTTGCCCGCTGCTGGACAGG
GGCTCGGCTGTTGGGCACTGACAATTCCGTGGTGTTGTCGGGGAAGCTGACGTCCTTTCCATGGCTGCTC
GCCTGTGTTGCCACCTGGATTCTGCGCGGGACGTCCTTCTGCTACGTCCCTTCGGCCCTCAATCCAGCGG
ACCTTCCTTCCCGCGGCCTGCTGCCGGCTCTGCGGCCTCTTCCGCGTCTTCGCCTTCGCCCTCAGACGAG
TCGGATCTCCCTTTGGGCCGCCTCCCCGCCTGGAATTAATTCTGCAGTCGAGACCTAGAAAAACATGGAG
CAATCACAAGTAGCAATACAGCAGCTACCAATGCTGATTGTGCCTGGCTAGAAGCACAAGAGGAGGAGGA
GGTGGGTTTTCCAGTCACACCTCAGGTACCTTTAAGACCAATGACTTACAAGGCAGCTGTAGATCTTAGC
CACTTTTTAAAAGAAAAGAGGGGACTGGAAGGGCTAATTCACTCCCAACGAAGACAAGATATCCTTGATC
TGTGGATCTACCACACACAAGGCTACTTCCCTGATTAGCAGAACTACACACCAGGGCCAGGGGTCAGATA
TCCACTGACCTTTGGATGGTGCTACAAGCTAGTACCAGTTGAGCCAGATAAGGTAGAAGAGGCCAATAAA
GGAGAGAACACCAGCTTGTTACACCCTGTGAGCCTGCATGGGATGGATGACCCGGAGAGAGAAGTGTTAG
AGTGGAGGTTTGACAGCCGCCTAGCATTTCATCACGTGGCCCGAGAGCTGCATCCGGAGTACTTCAAGAA
CTGCTGATATCGAGCTTGCTACAAGGGACTTTCCGCTGGGGACTTTCCAGGGAGGCGTGGCCTGGGCGGG
ACTGGGGAGTGGCGAGCCCTCAGATCCTGCATATAAGCAGCTGCTTTTTGCCTGTACTGGGTCTCTCTGG
TTAGACCAGATCTGAGCCTGGGAGCTCTCTGGCTAACTAGGGAACCCACTGCTTAAGCCTCAATAAAGCT
TGCCTTGAGTGCTTCAAGTAGTGTGTGCCCGTCTGTTGTGTGACTCTGGTAACTAGAGATCCCTCAGACC
CTTTTAGTCAGTGTGGAAAATCTCTAGCAGTAGTAGTTCATGTCATCTTATTATTCAGTATTTATAACTT
GCAAAGAAATGAATATCAGAGAGTGAGAGGCCTTGACATTGCTAGCGTTTACCGTCGACCTCTAGCTAGA
GCTTGGCGTAATCATGGTCATAGCTGTTTCCTGTGTGAAATTGTTATCCGCTCACAATTCCACACAACAT
ACGAGCCGGAAGCATAAAGTGTAAAGCCTGGGGTGCCTAATGAGTGAGCTAACTCACATTAATTGCGTTG
CGCTCACTGCCCGCTTTCCAGTCGGGAAACCTGTCGTGCCAGCTGCATTAATGAATCGGCCAACGCGCGG
GGAGAGGCGGTTTGCGTATTGGGCGCTCTTCCGCTTCCTCGCTCACTGACTCGCTGCGCTCGGTCGTTCG
GCTGCGGCGAGCGGTATCAGCTCACTCAAAGGCGGTAATACGGTTATCCACAGAATCAGGGGATAACGCA
GGAAAGAACATGTGAGCAAAAGGCCAGCAAAAGGCCAGGAACCGTAAAAAGGCCGCGTTGCTGGCGTTTT
TCCATAGGCTCCGCCCCCCTGACGAGCATCACAAAAATCGACGCTCAAGTCAGAGGTGGCGAAACCCGAC
AGGACTATAAAGATACCAGGCGTTTCCCCCTGGAAGCTCCCTCGTGCGCTCTCCTGTTCCGACCCTGCCG
CTTACCGGATACCTGTCCGCCTTTCTCCCTTCGGGAAGCGTGGCGCTTTCTCATAGCTCACGCTGTAGGT
ATCTCAGTTCGGTGTAGGTCGTTCGCTCCAAGCTGGGCTGTGTGCACGAACCCCCCGTTCAGCCCGACCG
CTGCGCCTTATCCGGTAACTATCGTCTTGAGTCCAACCCGGTAAGACACGACTTATCGCCACTGGCAGCA
GCCACTGGTAACAGGATTAGCAGAGCGAGGTATGTAGGCGGTGCTACAGAGTTCTTGAAGTGGTGGCCTA
ACTACGGCTACACTAGAAGAACAGTATTTGGTATCTGCGCTCTGCTGAAGCCAGTTACCTTCGGAAAAAG
AGTTGGTAGCTCTTGATCCGGCAAACAAACCACCGCTGGTAGCGGTGGTTTTTTTGTTTGCAAGCAGCAG
ATTACGCGCAGAAAAAAAGGATCTCAAGAAGATCCTTTGATCTTTTCTACGGGGTCTGACGCTCAGTGGA
ACGAAAACTCACGTTAAGGGATTTTGGTCATGAGATTATCAAAAAGGATCTTCACCTAGATCCTTTTAAA
TTAAAAATGAAGTTTTAAATCAATCTAAAGTATATATGAGTAAACTTGGTCTGACAGTTACCAATGCTTA
ATCAGTGAGGCACCTATCTCAGCGATCTGTCTATTTCGTTCATCCATAGTTGCCTGACTCCCCGTCGTGT
AGATAACTACGATACGGGAGGGCTTACCATCTGGCCCCAGTGCTGCAATGATACCGCGAGACCCACGCTC
ACCGGCTCCAGATTTATCAGCAATAAACCAGCCAGCCGGAAGGGCCGAGCGCAGAAGTGGTCCTGCAACT
TTATCCGCCTCCATCCAGTCTATTAATTGTTGCCGGGAAGCTAGAGTAAGTAGTTCGCCAGTTAATAGTT
TGCGCAACGTTGTTGCCATTGCTACAGGCATCGTGGTGTCACGCTCGTCGTTTGGTATGGCTTCATTCAG
CTCCGGTTCCCAACGATCAAGGCGAGTTACATGATCCCCCATGTTGTGCAAAAAAGCGGTTAGCTCCTTC
GGTCCTCCGATCGTTGTCAGAAGTAAGTTGGCCGCAGTGTTATCACTCATGGTTATGGCAGCACTGCATA
ATTCTCTTACTGTCATGCCATCCGTAAGATGCTTTTCTGTGACTGGTGAGTACTCAACCAAGTCATTCTG
AGAATAGTGTATGCGGCGACCGAGTTGCTCTTGCCCGGCGTCAATACGGGATAATACCGCGCCACATAGC
AGAACTTTAAAAGTGCTCATCATTGGAAAACGTTCTTCGGGGCGAAAACTCTCAAGGATCTTACCGCTGT
TGAGATCCAGTTCGATGTAACCCACTCGTGCACCCAACTGATCTTCAGCATCTTTTACTTTCACCAGCGT
TTCTGGGTGAGCAAAAACAGGAAGGCAAAATGCCGCAAAAAAGGGAATAAGGGCGACACGGAAATGTTGA
ATACTCATACTCTTCCTTTTTCAATATTATTGAAGCATTTATCAGGGTTATTGTCTCATGAGCGGATACA
TATTTGAATGTATTTAGAAAAATAAACAAATAGGGGTTCCGCGCACATTTCCCCGAAAAGTGCCACCTGA
CGTCGACGGATCGGGAGATCAACTTGTTTATTGCAGCTTATAATGGTTACAAATAAAGCAATAGCATCAC
AAATTTCACAAATAAAGCATTTTTTTCACTGCATTCTAGTTGTGGTTTGTCCAAACTCATCAATGTATCT
TATCATGTCTGGATCAACTGGATAACTCAAGCTAACCAAAATCATCCCAAACTTCCCACCCCATACCCTA
TTACCACTGCCAATTACCTGTGGTTTCATTTACTCTAAACCTGTGATTCCTCTGAATTATTTTCATTTTA
AAGAAATTGTATTTGTTAAATATGTACTACAAACTTAGTAGT
